>Addgene plasmid #142746 | TFORF1182 | addgene full sequence | sequence record 391464 | Addgene NGS Result
TTAATGTAGTCTTATGCAATACTCTTGTAGTCTTGCAACATGGTAACGATGAGTTAGCAACATGCCTTAC
AAGGAGAGAAAAAGCACCGTGCATGCCGATTGGTGGAAGTAAGGTGGTACGATCGTGCCTTATTAGGAAG
GCAACAGACGGGTCTGACATGGATTGGACGAACCACTGAATTGCCGCATTGCAGAGATATTGTATTTAAG
TGCCTAGCTCGATACATAAACGGGTCTCTCTGGTTAGACCAGATCTGAGCCTGGGAGCTCTCTGGCTAAC
TAGGGAACCCACTGCTTAAGCCTCAATAAAGCTTGCCTTGAGTGCTTCAAGTAGTGTGTGCCCGTCTGTT
GTGTGACTCTGGTAACTAGAGATCCCTCAGACCCTTTTAGTCAGTGTGGAAAATCTCTAGCAGTGGCGCC
CGAACAGGGACTTGAAAGCGAAAGGGAAACCAGAGGAGCTCTCTCGACGCAGGACTCGGCTTGCTGAAGC
GCGCACGGCAAGAGGCGAGGGGCGGCGACTGGTGAGTACGCCAAAAATTTTGACTAGCGGAGGCTAGAAG
GAGAGAGATGGGTGCGAGAGCGTCAGTATTAAGCGGGGGAGAATTAGATCGCGATGGGAAAAAATTCGGT
TAAGGCCAGGGGGAAAGAAAAAATATAAATTAAAACATATAGTATGGGCAAGCAGGGAGCTAGAACGATT
CGCAGTTAATCCTGGCCTGTTAGAAACATCAGAAGGCTGTAGACAAATACTGGGACAGCTACAACCATCC
CTTCAGACAGGATCAGAAGAACTTAGATCATTATATAATACAGTAGCAACCCTCTATTGTGTGCATCAAA
GGATAGAGATAAAAGACACCAAGGAAGCTTTAGACAAGATAGAGGAAGAGCAAAACAAAAGTAAGACCAC
CGCACAGCAAGCGGCCGCTGATCTTCAGACCTGGAGGAGGAGATATGAGGGACAATTGGAGAAGTGAATT
ATATAAATATAAAGTAGTAAAAATTGAACCATTAGGAGTAGCACCCACCAAGGCAAAGAGAAGAGTGGTG
CAGAGAGAAAAAAGAGCAGTGGGAATAGGAGCTTTGTTCCTTGGGTTCTTGGGAGCAGCAGGAAGCACTA
TGGGCGCAGCGTCAATGACGCTGACGGTACAGGCCAGACAATTATTGTCTGGTATAGTGCAGCAGCAGAA
CAATTTGCTGAGGGCTATTGAGGCGCAACAGCATCTGTTGCAACTCACAGTCTGGGGCATCAAGCAGCTC
CAGGCAAGAATCCTGGCTGTGGAAAGATACCTAAAGGATCAACAGCTCCTGGGGATTTGGGGTTGCTCTG
GAAAACTCATTTGCACCACTGCTGTGCCTTGGAATGCTAGTTGGAGTAATAAATCTCTGGAACAGATTTG
GAATCACACGACCTGGATGGAGTGGGACAGAGAAATTAACAATTACACAAGCTTAATACACTCCTTAATT
GAAGAATCGCAAAACCAGCAAGAAAAGAATGAACAAGAATTATTGGAATTAGATAAATGGGCAAGTTTGT
GGAATTGGTTTAACATAACAAATTGGCTGTGGTATATAAAATTATTCATAATGATAGTAGGAGGCTTGGT
AGGTTTAAGAATAGTTTTTGCTGTACTTTCTATAGTGAATAGAGTTAGGCAGGGATATTCACCATTATCG
TTTCAGACCCACCTCCCAACCCCGAGGGGACCCATGCATTGCATCTCAATTAGTCAGCAACCAGGTGTGG
AAAGTCCCCAGGCTCCCCAGCAGGCAGAAGTATGCAAAGCATGCGTCTCAATTAGTCAGCAACCATAGTC
CCGCCCCTAACTCCGCCCATCCCGCCCCTAACTCCGCCCAGTTCCGCCCATTCTCCGCCCCATGGCTGAC
TAATTTTTTTTATTTATGCAGAGGCCGAGGCCGCCTCGGCCTCTGAGCTATTCCAGAAGTAGTGAGGAGG
CTTTTTTGGAGGCCTAGGCTTTTGCAAAAAGCTTTCTAGAGGTACCACCGGAGCTTACCATGACCGAGTA
CAAGCCCACGGTGCGCCTCGCCACCCGCGACGACGTCCCCAGGGCCGTACGCACCCTCGCCGCCGCGTTC
GCCGACTACCCCGCCACGCGCCACACCGTCGATCCGGACCGCCACATCGAGCGGGTCACCGAGCTGCAAG
AACTCTTCCTCACGCGCGTCGGGCTCGACATCGGCAAGGTGTGGGTCGCGGACGACGGCGCCGCCGTGGC
GGTCTGGACCACGCCGGAGAGCGTCGAAGCGGGGGCGGTGTTCGCCGAGATCGGCCCGCGCATGGCCGAG
TTGAGCGGTTCCCGGCTGGCCGCGCAGCAACAGATGGAAGGCCTCCTGGCGCCGCACCGGCCCAAGGAGC
CCGCGTGGTTCCTGGCCACCGTCGGCGTCTCGCCCGACCACCAGGGCAAGGGTCTGGGCAGCGCCGTCGT
GCTCCCCGGAGTGGAGGCGGCCGAGCGCGCCGGGGTGCCCGCCTTCCTGGAGACCTCCGCGCCCCGCAAC
CTCCCCTTCTACGAGCGGCTCGGCTTCACCGTCACCGCCGACGTCGAGGTGCCCGAAGGACCGCGCACCT
GGTGCATGACCCGCAAGCCCGGTGCCAGTTAACGAATTCTAGATCTTGAGACAAATGGCAGTATTCATCC
ACAATTTTAAAAGAAAAGGGGGGATTGGGGGGTACAGTGCAGGGGAAAGAATAGTAGACATAATAGCAAC
AGACATACAAACTAAAGAATTACAAAAACAAATTACAAAAATTCAAAATTTTCGGGTTTATTACAGGGAC
AGCAGAGATCCACTTTGGCGCCGGCTCGAGGCCTGCAGGTGCAAAGATGGATAAAGTTTTAAACAGAGAG
GAATCTTTGCAGCTAATGGACCTTCTAGGTCTTGAAAGGAGTGGGAATTGGCTCCGGTGCCCGTCAGTGG
GCAGAGCGCACATCGCCCACAGTCCCCGAGAAGTTGGGGGGAGGGGTCGGCAATTGAACCGGTGCCTAGA
GAAGGTGGCGCGGGGTAAACTGGGAAAGTGATGTCGTGTACTGGCTCCGCCTTTTTCCCGAGGGTGGGGG
AGAACCGTATATAAGTGCAGTAGTCGCCGTGAACGTTCTTTTTCGCAACGGGTTTGCCGCCAGAACACAG
GTAAGTGCCGTGTGTGGTTCCCGCGGGCCTGGCCTCTTTACGGGTTATGGCCCTTGCGTGCCTTGAATTA
CTTCCACCTGGCTGCAGTACGTGATTCTTGATCCCGAGCTTCGGGTTGGAAGTGGGTGGGAGAGTTCGAG
GCCTTGCGCTTAAGGAGCCCCTTCGCCTCGTGCTTGAGTTGAGGCCTGGCCTGGGCGCTGGGGCCGCCGC
GTGCGAATCTGGTGGCACCTTCGCGCCTGTCTCGCTGCTTTCGATAAGTCTCTAGCCATTTAAAATTTTT
GATGACCTGCTGCGACGCTTTTTTTCTGGCAAGATAGTCTTGTAAATGCGGGCCAAGATCTGCACACTGG
TATTTCGGTTTTTGGGGCCGCGGGCGGCGACGGGGCCCGTGCGTCCCAGCGCACATGTTCGGCGAGGCGG
GGCCTGCGAGCGCGGCCACCGAGAATCGGACGGGGGTAGTCTCAAGCTGGCCGGCCTGCTCTGGTGCCTG
GCCTCGCGCCGCCGTGTATCGCCCCGCCCTGGGCGGCAAGGCTGGCCCGGTCGGCACCAGTTGCGTGAGC
GGAAAGATGGCCGCTTCCCGGCCCTGCTGCAGGGAGCTCAAAATGGAGGACGCGGCGCTCGGGAGAGCGG
GCGGGTGAGTCACCCACACAAAGGAAAAGGGCCTTTCCGTCCTCAGCCGTCGCTTCATGTGACTCCACGG
AGTACCGGGCGCCGTCCAGGCACCTCGATTAGTTCTCGAGCTTTTGGAGTACGTCGTCTTTAGGTTGGGG
GGAGGGGTTTTATGCGATGGAGTTTCCCCACACTGAGTGGGTGGAGACTGAAGTTAGGCCAGCTTGGCAC
TTGATGTAATTCTCCTTGGAATTTGCCCTTTTTGAGTTTGGATCTTGGTTCATTCTCAAGCCTCAGACAG
TGGTTCAAAGTTTTTTTCTTCCATTTCAGGTGTCGTGAGGCTAGCACCGCCACCATGGAGTTCACGGCGT
CCCCCAAGCCCCAACTCTCCTCTCGGGCCAACGCCTTCTCCATTGCCGCGCTCATGTCGAGCGGCGGCTC
TAAGGAGAAGGAGGCGACGGAGAACACAATCAAACCCCTGGAGCAATTTGTGGAGAAGTCGTCCTGTGCC
CAGCCCCTGGGTGAGCTGACCAGCCTGGATGCTCATGGGGAGTTTGGTGGAGGCAGTGGCAGCAGCCCGT
CCTCCTCCTCTCTGTGCACTGAGCCACTGATCCCCACCACCCCCATCATCCCCAGTGAGGAAATGGCCAA
AATTGCCTGCAGCCTGGAGACCAAGGAGCTTTGGGACAAATTCCATGAGCTGGGCACCGAGATGATCATC
ACCAAGTCGGGCAGGAGGATGTTTCCAACCATCCGGGTGTCCTTTTCGGGGGTGGATCCTGAGGCCAAGT
ACATAGTCCTGATGGACATCGTCCCTGTGGACAACAAGAGGTACCGCTACGCCTACCACCGGTCCTCCTG
GCTGGTGGCTGGCAAGGCCGACCCGCCGTTGCCAGCCAGGCTCTATGTGCATCCAGATTCTCCTTTTACC
GGTGAGCAACTACTCAAACAGATGGTGTCTTTTGAAAAGGTGAAACTCACCAACAATGAACTGGATCAAC
ATGGCCATATAATTTTGAACTCAATGCATAAGTACCAGCCAAGGGTGCACATCATTAAGAAGAAAGACCA
CACAGCCTCATTGCTCAACCTGAAGTCTGAAGAATTTAGAACTTTCATCTTTCCAGAAACAGTTTTTACG
GCAGTCACTGCCTACCAGAATCAACTGATAACGAAGCTGAAAATAGATAGCAATCCTTTTGCCAAAGGAT
TCCGGGATTCCTCCAGGCTCACTGACATTGAGAGGGAAAGTGTGGAGAGCCTGATTCAAAAGCATTCCTA
TGCACGCTCACCCATCCGTACCTACGGAGGAGAAGAAGATGTCTTGGGGGATGAGAGTCAGACAACCCCA
AATCGAGGGTCAGCCTTTACAACATCTGATAATTTGTCTCTCAGCTCCTGGGTATCATCTTCTTCCAGTT
TTCCTGGGTTTCAGCACCCACAGTCCCTGACTGCTCTTGGCACCAGCACAGCATCCATAGCAACACCCAT
TCCTCACCCCATCCAGGGTTCTCTGCCACCATATAGCCGACTGGGAATGCCTCTGACACCATCGGCCATT
GCCAGCTCCATGCAAGGGAGTGGCCCCACATTCCCTTCATTCCACATGCCGCGATACCATCACTATTTTC
AGCAGGGGCCCTATGCTGCCATTCAAGGACTACGCCATTCCTCTGCTGTGATGACGCCATTTGTATAGTA
ATGAACTAGTCCGTAACTTGAAAGTATTTCGATTTCTTGGCTTTATATATCTTGTGGAAAGGACGAGGTT
GTGTGATTGCCAGGACAATTACGCGTTAAGTCGACAATCAACCTCTGGATTACAAAATTTGTGAAAGATT
GACTGGTATTCTTAACTATGTTGCTCCTTTTACGCTATGTGGATACGCTGCTTTAATGCCTTTGTATCAT
GCTATTGCTTCCCGTATGGCTTTCATTTTCTCCTCCTTGTATAAATCCTGGTTGCTGTCTCTTTATGAGG
AGTTGTGGCCCGTTGTCAGGCAACGTGGCGTGGTGTGCACTGTGTTTGCTGACGCAACCCCCACTGGTTG
GGGCATTGCCACCACCTGTCAGCTCCTTTCCGGGACTTTCGCTTTCCCCCTCCCTATTGCCACGGCGGAA
CTCATCGCCGCCTGCCTTGCCCGCTGCTGGACAGGGGCTCGGCTGTTGGGCACTGACAATTCCGTGGTGT
TGTCGGGGAAATCATCGTCCTTTCCTTGGCTGCTCGCCTGTGTTGCCACCTGGATTCTGCGCGGGACGTC
CTTCTGCTACGTCCCTTCGGCCCTCAATCCAGCGGACCTTCCTTCCCGCGGCCTGCTGCCGGCTCTGCGG
CCTCTTCCGCGTCTTCGCCTTCGCCCTCAGACGAGTCGGATCTCCCTTTGGGCCGCCTCCCCGCGTCGAC
TTTAAGACCAATGACTTACAAGGCAGCTGTAGATCTTAGCCACTTTTTAAAAGAAAAGGGGGGACTGGAA
GGGCTAATTCACTCCCAACGAAGACAAGATCTGCTTTTTGCTTGTACTGGGTCTCTCTGGTTAGACCAGA
TCTGAGCCTGGGAGCTCTCTGGCTAACTAGGGAACCCACTGCTTAAGCCTCAATAAAGCTTGCCTTGAGT
GCTTCAAGTAGTGTGTGCCCGTCTGTTGTGTGACTCTGGTAACTAGAGATCCCTCAGACCCTTTTAGTCA
GTGTGGAAAATCTCTAGCAGTACGTATAGTAGTTCATGTCATCTTATTATTCAGTATTTATAACTTGCAA
AGAAATGAATATCAGAGAGTGAGAGGAACTTGTTTATTGCAGCTTATAATGGTTACAAATAAAGCAATAG
CATCACAAATTTCACAAATAAAGCATTTTTTTCACTGCATTCTAGTTGTGGTTTGTCCAAACTCATCAAT
GTATCTTATCATGTCTGGCTCTAGCTATCCCGCCCCTAACTCCGCCCATCCCGCCCCTAACTCCGCCCAG
TTCCGCCCATTCTCCGCCCCATGGCTGACTAATTTTTTTTATTTATGCAGAGGCCGAGGCCGCCTCGGCC
TCTGAGCTATTCCAGAAGTAGTGAGGAGGCTTTTTTGGAGGCCTAGGGACGTACCCAATTCGCCCTATAG
TGAGTCGTATTACGCGCGCTCACTGGCCGTCGTTTTACAACGTCGTGACTGGGAAAACCCTGGCGTTACC
CAACTTAATCGCCTTGCAGCACATCCCCCTTTCGCCAGCTGGCGTAATAGCGAAGAGGCCCGCACCGATC
GCCCTTCCCAACAGTTGCGCAGCCTGAATGGCGAATGGG
[124 nt withheld, positions 7040-7163]
C
[91 nt withheld, positions 7165-7255]
A
[49 nt withheld, positions 7257-7305]
CCTTTGACGTTGGAGTCCACGTTCTTT
[37 nt withheld, positions 7333-7369]
ACCCTATCTCGGTCTATTCTTTTGATTTATAAGGGATTTTGCCGATTTCGGCCTATTGGTTAAAAAATGA
GCTGATTTAACAAAAATTTAACGCGAATTTTAACAAAATATTAACGCTTACAATTTAGGTGGCACTTTTC
GGGGAAATGTGCGCGGAACCCCTATTTGTTTATTTTTCTAAATACATTCAAATATGTATCCGCTCATGAG
ACAATAACCCTGATAAATGCTTCAATAATATTGAAAAAGGAAGAGTATGAGTATTCAACATTTCCGTGTC
GCCCTTATTCCCTTTTTTGCGGCATTTTGCCTTCCTGTTTTTGCTCACCCAGAAACGCTGGTGAAAGTAA
AAGATGCTGAAGATCAGTTGGGTGCACGAGTGGGTTACATCGAACTGGATCTCAACAGCGGTAAGATCCT
TGAGAGTTTTCGCCCCGAAGAACGTTTTCCAATGATGAGCACTTTTAAAGTTCTGCTATGTGGCGCGGTA
TTATCCCGTATTGACGCCGGGCAAGAGCAACTCGGTCGCCGCATACACTATTCTCAGAATGACTTGGTTG
AGTACTCACCAGTCACAGAAAAGCATCTTACGGATGGCATGACAGTAAGAGAATTATGCAGTGCTGCCAT
AACCATGAGTGATAACACTGCGGCCAACTTACTTCTGACAACGATCGGAGGACCGAAGGAGCTAACCGCT
TTTTTGCACAACATGGGGGATCATGTAACTCGCCTTGATCGTTGGGAACCGGAGCTGAATGAAGCCATAC
CAAACGACGAGCGTGACACCACGATGCCTGTAGCAATGGCAACAACGTTGCGCAAACTATTAACTGGCGA
ACTACTTACTCTAGCTTCCCGGCAACAATTAATAGACTGGATGGAGGCGGATAAAGTTGCAGGACCACTT
CTGCGCTCGGCCCTTCCGGCTGGCTGGTTTATTGCTGATAAATCTGGAGCCGGTGAGCGTGGGTCTCGCG
GTATCATTGCAGCACTGGGGCCAGATGGTAAGCCCTCCCGTATCGTAGTTATCTACACGACGGGGAGTCA
GGCAACTATGGATGAACGAAATAGACAGATCGCTGAGATAGGTGCCTCACTGATTAAGCATTGGTAACTG
TCAGACCAAGTTTACTCATATATACTTTAGATTGATTTAAAACTTCATTTTTAATTTAAAAGGATCTAGG
TGAAGATCCTTTTTGATAATCTCATGACCAAAATCCCTTAACGTGAGTTTTCGTTCCACTGAGCGTCAGA
CCCCGTAGAAAAGATCAAAGGATCTTCTTGAGATCCTTTTTTTCTGCGCGTAATCTGCTGCTTGCAAACA
AAAAAACCACCGCTACCAGCGGTGGTTTGTTTGCCGGATCAAGAGCTACCAACTCTTTTTCCGAAGGTAA
CTGGCTTCAGCAGAGCGCAGATACCAAATACTGTTCTTCTAGTGTAGCCGTAGTTAGGCCACCACTTCAA
GAACTCTGTAGCACCGCCTACATACCTCGCTCTGCTAATCCTGTTACCAGTGGCTGCTGCCAGTGGCGAT
AAGTCGTGTCTTACCGGGTTGGACTCAAGACGATAGTTACCGGATAAGGCGCAGCGGTCGGGCTGAACGG
GGGGTTCGTGCACACAGCCCAGCTTGGAGCGAACGACCTACACCGAACTGAGATACCTACAGCGTGAGCT
ATGAGAAAGCGCCACGCTTCCCGAAGGGAGAAAGGCGGACAGGTATCCGGTAAGCGGCAGGGTCGGAACA
GGAGAGCGCACGAGGGAGCTTCCAGGGGGAAACGCCTGGTATCTTTATAGTCCTGTCGGGTTTCGCCACC
TCTGACTTGAGCGTCGATTTTTGTGATGCTCGTCAGGGGGGCGGAGCCTATGGAAAAACGCCAGCAACGC
GGCCTTTTTACGGTTCCTGGCCTTTTGCTGGCCTTTTGCTCACATGTTCTTTCCTGCGTTATCCCCTGAT
TCTGTGGATAACCGTATTACCGCCTTTGAGTGAGCTGATACCGCTCGCCGCAGCCGAACGACCGAGCGCA
GCGAGTCAGTGAGCGAGGAAGCGGAAGAGCGCCCAATACGCAAACCGCCTCTCCCCGCGCGTTGGCCGAT
TCATTAATGCAGCTGGCACGACAGGTTTCCCGACTGGAAAGCGGGCAGTGAGCGCAACGCAATTAATGTG
AGTTAGCTCACTCATTAGGCACCCCAGGCTTTACACTTTATGCTTCCGGCTCGTATGTTGTGTGGAATTG
TGAGCGGATAACAATTTCACACAGGAAACAGCTATGACCATGATTACGCCAAGCGCGCAATTAACCCTCA
CTAAAGGGAACAAAAGCTGGAGCTGCAAGC
Features (pLannotate 1.2.2; 31 found; start..end, strand, type, name):
      5..231     +  promoter       RSV promoter: Rous sarcoma virus enhancer/promoter
    232..412     +  LTR            5' LTR (truncated): truncated 5' long terminal repeat (LTR) from HIV-1
    459..584     +  misc_feature   HIV-1 Ψ: packaging signal of human immunodeficiency virus type 1
    568..931     +  CDS            HIV-1 gag (fragment): gag protein from human immunodeficiency virus 1; gag
   1077..1310    +  misc_feature   RRE: The Rev response element (RRE) of HIV-1 allows for Rev-dependent mRNA export from the nucleus to the cytoplasm.
   1687..1713    +  CDS            Rev (fragment): human immunodeficiency virus 1 (HIV-1) Rev protein; rev; enhances nuclear export of unspliced and incompletely spliced viral mRNAs
   1720..1743    +  promoter       SV40 promoter (fragment): SV40 early promoter
   1744..1815    +  promoter       SV40 promoter (fragment): SV40 enhancer and early promoter
   1839..1974    +  rep_origin     SV40 ori: SV40 origin of replication
   2020..2616    +  CDS            PuroR (fragment): puromycin N-acetyltransferase; pac from Streptomyces; confers resistance to puromycin
   2665..2782    +  misc_feature   cPPT/CTS: central polypurine tract and central termination sequence of HIV-1
   2847..2913    +  CDS            small t antigen (fragment): SV40 (simian virus 40) small t antigen
   2920..4098    +  promoter       EF-1α promoter: strong constitutive promoter for human elongation factor EF-1α
   4115..5455    +  CDS            TBX20: TBX20_HUMAN - Experimental evidence at protein level: Swiss-Prot protein existence level 1. Acts as a transcriptional activator and repressor required for cardiac development and may have key roles in the maintenance of functional and structural phenotypes in adult heart. From Homo sapiens (Human).
   5471..5524    +  promoter       U6 promoter (fragment): RNA polymerase III promoter for human U6 snRNA
   5566..6154    +  misc_feature   WPRE: woodchuck hepatitis virus posttranscriptional regulatory element
   6205..6224    +  misc_feature   cPPT/CTS (fragment): central polypurine tract and central termination sequence of HIV-1
   6226..6459    +  LTR            3' LTR (ΔU3): self-inactivating 3' long terminal repeat (LTR) from HIV-1
   6537..6658    +  polyA_signal   SV40 poly(A) signal: SV40 polyadenylation signal
   6698..6833    +  rep_origin     SV40 ori: SV40 origin of replication
   6854..6872    -  promoter       T7 promoter: promoter for bacteriophage T7 RNA polymerase
   6880..7035    +  CDS            lacZα (fragment): LacZα fragment of β-galactosidase; lacZ fragment
   7040..7468    +  rep_origin     f1 ori (sequence partly withheld): f1 bacteriophage origin of replication; arrow indicates direction of (+) strand synthesis
   7521..7625    +  promoter       AmpR promoter: bla
   7626..8486    +  CDS            AmpR: β-lactamase; bla; confers resistance to ampicillin, carbenicillin, and related antibiotics
   8657..9245    +  rep_origin     ori: high-copy-number ColE1/pMB1/pBR322/pUC origin of replication
   9428..9520    +  CDS            lacI (fragment): lac repressor; lacI; The lac repressor binds to the lac operator to inhibit transcription in E. coli. This inhibition can be relieved by adding lactose or isopropyl-β-D-thiogalactopyranoside (IPTG).
   9533..9554    +  protein_bind   CAP binding site: CAP binding activates transcription in the presence of cAMP. E. coli catabolite activator protein
   9569..9599    +  promoter       lac promoter: promoter for the E. coli lac operon
   9607..9623    +  protein_bind   lac operator: The lac repressor binds to the lac operator to inhibit transcription in E. coli. This inhibition can be relieved by adding lactose or isopropyl-β-D-thiogalactopyranoside (IPTG). lac repressor encoded by lacI
   9668..9686    +  promoter       T3 promoter: promoter for bacteriophage T3 RNA polymerase
