[The description below was written by a language model from this plasmid's Addgene catalogue record and pLannotate feature annotations shown in this document.]
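Description:
TFORF1182 is a third-generation-style, self-inactivating lentiviral expression plasmid built on the pLX_TRC317 backbone, carrying the human transcription factor TBX20 (a T-box factor involved in cardiac development) as an overexpression ORF. It belongs to a barcoded transcription factor ORF collection in which each construct carries a unique 24-bp barcode, so that individual factors can be identified in pooled screens. The barcode is not annotated as a feature. It is not possible to place it from the table alone, although a short stretch annotated as a U6 promoter fragment lies between the ORF and the WPRE. In bacteria the plasmid is maintained through a high-copy ColE1/pUC-type origin and ampicillin resistance (AmpR). An f1 origin and remnants of a lacZα/lac promoter cloning region with flanking T7 and T3 promoters are also present in the backbone. The depositor notes a risk of recombination during propagation, which is common for LTR-containing plasmids.

The viral genome is transcribed from an RSV promoter fused to a truncated HIV-1 5' LTR. This is followed by the Ψ packaging signal with a gag fragment, the Rev response element for nuclear export of the full-length RNA, and a cPPT/CTS. It ends in a ΔU3 3' LTR that inactivates LTR promoter activity after integration, with an SV40 poly(A) signal downstream. Within this genome, an SV40 early promoter/origin drives a puromycin N-acetyltransferase gene for selection of transduced mammalian cells. Separately, the EF-1α promoter drives constitutive expression of the TBX20 coding sequence, and a downstream WPRE enhances transcript stability and expression. No epitope tag or fluorescent reporter is annotated. The construct is intended for lentiviral delivery and stable TBX20 overexpression, either alone or in pooled transcription factor screens such as directed differentiation studies.
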