Addgene plasmid #142746: TFORF1182
Purpose: Lentiviral vector for overexpressing transcription factor ORFs with unique 24-bp barcodes. Barcodes facilitate identification of transcription factors in pooled screens.
Depositing lab: Feng Zhang. Depositing organization: Broad Institute. Publication: A transcription factor atlas of directed differentiation. Joung J, Ma S, Tay T, Geiger-Schuller KR, Kirchgatterer PC, Verdine VK, Guo B, Arias-Garcia MA, Allen WE, Singh A, Kuksenko O, Abudayyeh OO, Gootenberg JS, Fu Z, Macrae RK, Buenrostro JD, Regev A, Zhang F. Cell. 2023 Jan 5;186(1):209-229.e26. doi: 10.1016/j.cell.2022.11.026. PubMed 36608654.
Backbone
  Vector backbone: pLX_TRC317
  Backbone manufacturer: Broad Institute Genetic Perturbation Platform
  Backbone size w/o insert (bp): 8264
  Vector type: Mammalian Expression, Lentiviral
  Selectable markers: Puromycin
Growth in bacteria
  Bacterial resistance: Ampicillin, 100 μg/mL
  Growth temperature: 37°C
  Growth strain: NEB Stable
  Copy number: High Copy
Gene/Insert
  Gene/Insert name: TBX20
  Species: H. sapiens (human)
  Insert size (bp): 1445
  Entrez Gene: TBX20 (a.k.a. ASD4)
  Promoter: EF1a
  Cloning method: Unknown
  Sequencing primers: 5′ GGGTGGAGACTGAAGTTAGGCCAG; 3′ CACATAGCGTAAAAGGAGCAACATAG
Terms and licenses: Academic/Nonprofit Terms; Industry Terms: Not Available to Industry
Depositor comments: NM_001077653,ENST00000408931 . The transcription factor ORF portion of this plasmid was synthesized by Genewiz. Please test multiple small colonies in case of plasmid recombination. To make this collection available in a timely manner, a portion of this collection was not fully sequenced by Addgene. If an Addgene verified full plasmid sequence is not available, please contact us prior to placing an order to request the full sequence.
How to cite: TFORF1182 was a gift from Feng Zhang (Addgene plasmid # 142746 ; http://n2t.net/addgene:142746 ; RRID:Addgene_142746)
