>Addgene plasmid #142746 | TFORF1182 | depositor partial sequence | sequence record 280376 | Insert
ACCGCCACCATGGAGTTCACGGCGTCCCCCAAGCCCCAACTCTCCTCTCGGGCCAACGCCTTCTCCATTG
CCGCGCTCATGTCGAGCGGCGGCTCTAAGGAGAAGGAGGCGACGGAGAACACAATCAAACCCCTGGAGCA
ATTTGTGGAGAAGTCGTCCTGTGCCCAGCCCCTGGGTGAGCTGACCAGCCTGGATGCTCATGGGGAGTTT
GGTGGAGGCAGTGGCAGCAGCCCGTCCTCCTCCTCTCTGTGCACTGAGCCACTGATCCCCACCACCCCCA
TCATCCCCAGTGAGGAAATGGCCAAAATTGCCTGCAGCCTGGAGACCAAGGAGCTTTGGGACAAATTCCA
TGAGCTGGGCACCGAGATGATCATCACCAAGTCGGGCAGGAGGATGTTTCCAACCATCCGGGTGTCCTTT
TCGGGGGTGGATCCTGAGGCCAAGTACATAGTCCTGATGGACATCGTCCCTGTGGACAACAAGAGGTACC
GCTACGCCTACCACCGGTCCTCCTGGCTGGTGGCTGGCAAGGCCGACCCGCCGTTGCCAGCCAGGCTCTA
TGTGCATCCAGATTCTCCTTTTACCGGTGAGCAACTACTCAAACAGATGGTGTCTTTTGAAAAGGTGAAA
CTCACCAACAATGAACTGGATCAACATGGCCATATAATTTTGAACTCAATGCATAAGTACCAGCCAAGGG
TGCACATCATTAAGAAGAAAGACCACACAGCCTCATTGCTCAACCTGAAGTCTGAAGAATTTAGAACTTT
CATCTTTCCAGAAACAGTTTTTACGGCAGTCACTGCCTACCAGAATCAACTGATAACGAAGCTGAAAATA
GATAGCAATCCTTTTGCCAAAGGATTCCGGGATTCCTCCAGGCTCACTGACATTGAGAGGGAAAGTGTGG
AGAGCCTGATTCAAAAGCATTCCTATGCACGCTCACCCATCCGTACCTACGGAGGAGAAGAAGATGTCTT
GGGGGATGAGAGTCAGACAACCCCAAATCGAGGGTCAGCCTTTACAACATCTGATAATTTGTCTCTCAGC
TCCTGGGTATCATCTTCTTCCAGTTTTCCTGGGTTTCAGCACCCACAGTCCCTGACTGCTCTTGGCACCA
GCACAGCATCCATAGCAACACCCATTCCTCACCCCATCCAGGGTTCTCTGCCACCATATAGCCGACTGGG
AATGCCTCTGACACCATCGGCCATTGCCAGCTCCATGCAAGGGAGTGGCCCCACATTCCCTTCATTCCAC
ATGCCGCGATACCATCACTATTTTCAGCAGGGGCCCTATGCTGCCATTCAAGGACTACGCCATTCCTCTG
CTGTGATGACGCCATTTGTATAGTAATGAACTAGTCCGTAACTTGAAAGTATTTCGATTTCTTGGCTTTA
TATATCTTGTGGAAAGGACGAGGTTGTGTGATTGCCAGGACAATT
