>Addgene plasmid #142746 | TFORF1182 | depositor partial sequence | sequence record 280377 | Barcode
GGTTGTGTGATTGCCAGGACAATT
